>Addgene plasmid #39505 | pcDNA3-H-Ras_V12-S35 | addgene partial sequence | sequence record 51065 | CMV_fwd
CTCTCTGGCTACTAGAGAACCCACTGCTTACTGGCTTATCGAAATTAATACGACTCACTATAGGGAGACC
CAAGCTTGGTACCGAGCTCGGATCCACTAGTAACGGCCGCCAGTGTGCTGGAATTCCCGATCTATGACCG
AATACAAGCTTGTTGTTGTTGGCGCCGTCGGTGTGGGCAAGAGTGCGCTGACCATCCAGCTGATCCAGAA
CCATTTTGTGGACGAATACGACCCCAGTATAGAGGATTCCTACCGGAAGCAGGTGGTCATTGATGGGGAG
ACGTGCCTGTTGGACATCCTGGATACCGCCGGCCAGGAGGAGTACAGCGCCATGCGGGACCAGTACATGC
GCACCGGGGAGGGCTTCCTGTGTGTGTTTGCCATCAACAACACCAAGTCTTTTGAGGACATCCACCAGTA
CAGGGAGCAGATCAAACGGGTGAAGGACTCGGATGACGTGCCCATGGTGCTGGTGGGGAACAAGTGTGAC
CTGGCTGCACGCACTGTGGAATCTCGGCAGGCTCAGGACCTCGCCCGAAGCTACGGCATCCCCTACATCG
AGACCTCGGCCAAGACCCGGCAGGGAGTGGAGGATGCCTTCTACACGTTGGTGCGTGAGATCCGGCAGCA
CAAGCTGCGGAAGCTGAACCCTCCTGATGAGAGTGGCCCCGGCTGCATGAGCTGCAAGTGTGTGCTCTCC
TGACGCAGCACAAGCTCAGGACATGGAGGTGCCGGATGCAGGAAGGAGGTGCAGACGGAAGGAGGAGGAA
GGAAGGACGGAAGCAAGGAAGGAAGGAAGGGCTGCTGGAGCCCAGTCACCCCGGGACCGTGGGCCGAGGT
GACTGCAGACCCTCCCAGGGAGGCTGTGCACAGACTGTCTTGAACATCCCAAATGCCACCGGAACCCCAG
CCCTTAGCTCCCCTCCCAGGCCTCTGTGGGCCCTTGTCGGGCACAGATGG
