[The description below was written by a language model from this plasmid's Addgene catalogue record.]
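Description:
pcDNA3-H-Ras_V12-S35 is a mammalian expression plasmid built on the Invitrogen pcDNA3 backbone and carrying a doubly mutated human HRAS coding sequence. It is propagated in E. coli as a high-copy plasmid under ampicillin selection. For mammalian cells it provides a neomycin resistance marker, so transfected cells can be selected with G418 to obtain stable lines as well as being used for transient expression. The insert was cloned by restriction digestion into an EcoRI site that is retained on both sides of the insert. Because the same enzyme flanks both ends, the cloning was not inherently directional. No feature table accompanies the record, so backbone elements beyond those listed are not individually documented here, and no epitope tag or reporter is recorded.

Expression of the insert is driven by the CMV promoter, a strong constitutive promoter in most mammalian cell types. The HRAS insert carries two substitutions. G12V is the classic oncogenic mutation that impairs GTP hydrolysis and locks Ras in its active, GTP-bound state. T35S lies in the effector-binding region of the protein and is generally known as a partial loss-of-function "effector loop" mutation, which restricts activated Ras to a subset of its downstream partners (commonly described as retaining Raf interaction while losing coupling to others such as PI 3-kinase). The associated publication concerns the role of phosphoinositide 3-OH kinase in Ras-driven cell transformation and control of the actin cytoskeleton. This fits the use of the construct as a tool for separating the contributions of individual Ras effector pathways to signalling, transformation and cytoskeletal phenotypes in transfected mammalian cells.
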