Addgene plasmid #39505: pcDNA3-H-Ras_V12-S35
Depositing lab: Julian Downward. Depositing organization: Cancer Research UK. Publication: Role of phosphoinositide 3-OH kinase in cell transformation and control of the actin cytoskeleton by Ras. Rodriguez-Viciana P, Warne PH, Khwaja A, Marte BM, Pappin D, Das P, Waterfield MD, Ridley A, Downward J. Cell. 1997 May 2;89(3):457-67. 10.1016/S0092-8674(00)80226-3 PubMed 9150145.
Backbone
  Vector backbone: pcDNA3
  Backbone manufacturer: Invitrogen
  Vector type: Mammalian Expression
  Selectable markers: Neomycin (select with G418)
Growth in bacteria
  Bacterial resistance: Ampicillin, 100 μg/mL
  Growth temperature: 37°C
  Growth strain: DH5alpha
  Copy number: High Copy
Gene/Insert
  Gene/Insert name: HRAS V12 S35
  Species: H. sapiens (human)
  Mutation: G12V and T35S
  Entrez Gene: HRAS (a.k.a. C-BAS/HAS, C-H-RAS, C-HA-RAS1, CTLO, H-RASIDX, HAMSV, HRAS1, RASH1, p21ras)
  Promoter: CMV
  Cloning method: Restriction Enzyme; 5′ cloning site EcoRI (not destroyed); 3′ cloning site EcoRI (not destroyed)
  Sequencing primers: 5′ CMV-F
Terms and licenses: Academic/Nonprofit Terms; Industry Terms: Not Available to Industry
How to cite: pcDNA3-H-Ras_V12-S35 was a gift from Julian Downward (Addgene plasmid # 39505 ; http://n2t.net/addgene:39505 ; RRID:Addgene_39505)
